>Addgene plasmid #135454 | MBP-TEVcs(ENLYFQ/G)-His6-TEVΔ(220-242)-R5 | addgene full sequence | sequence record 268952 | Addgene NGS Result
TTGACAATTAATCATCGGCTCGTATAATGTGTGGAATTGTGAGCGGATAACAATTTCACACAGGAAACAG
CCAGTCCGTTTAGGTGTTTTCACGAGCACTTCACCAACAAGGACCATAGATTATGAAAACTGAAGAAGGT
AAACTGGTAATCTGGATTAACGGCGATAAAGGCTATAACGGTCTCGCTGAAGTCGGTAAGAAATTCGAGA
AAGATACCGGAATTAAAGTCACCGTTGAGCATCCGGATAAACTGGAAGAGAAATTCCCACAGGTTGCGGC
AACTGGCGATGGCCCTGACATTATCTTCTGGGCACACGACCGCTTTGGTGGCTACGCTCAATCTGGCCTG
TTGGCTGAAATCACCCCGGACAAAGCGTTCCAGGACAAGCTGTATCCGTTTACCTGGGATGCCGTACGTT
ACAACGGCAAGCTGATTGCTTACCCGATCGCTGTTGAAGCGTTATCGCTGATTTATAACAAAGATCTGCT
GCCGAACCCGCCAAAAACCTGGGAAGAGATCCCGGCGCTGGATAAAGAACTGAAAGCGAAAGGTAAGAGC
GCGCTGATGTTCAACCTGCAAGAACCGTACTTCACCTGGCCGCTGATTGCTGCTGACGGGGGTTATGCGT
TCAAGTATGAAAACGGCAAGTACGACATTAAAGACGTGGGCGTGGATAACGCTGGCGCGAAAGCGGGTCT
GACCTTCCTGGTTGACCTGATTAAAAACAAACACATGAATGCAGACACCGATTACTCCATCGCAGAAGCT
GCCTTTAATAAAGGCGAAACAGCGATGACCATCAACGGCCCGTGGGCATGGTCCAACATCGACACCAGCA
AAGTGAATTATGGTGTAACGGTACTGCCGACCTTCAAGGGTCAACCATCCAAACCGTTCGTTGGCGTGCT
GAGCGCAGGTATTAACGCCGCCAGTCCGAACAAAGAGCTGGCAAAAGAGTTCCTCGAAAACTATCTGCTG
ACTGATGAAGGTCTGGAAGCGGTTAATAAAGACAAACCGCTGGGTGCCGTAGCGCTGAAGTCTTACGAGG
AAGAGTTGGCGAAAGATCCACGTATTGCCGCCACCATGGAAAACGCCCAGAAAGGTGAAATCATGCCGAA
CATCCCGCAGATGTCCGCTTTCTGGTATGCCGTGCGTACTGCGGTGATCAACGCCGCCAGCGGTCGTCAG
ACTGTCGATGAAGCCCTGAAAGACGCGCAGACTAATTCGAGCTCGAACAACAACAACAATAACAATAACA
ACAACCTCGGGATCGAGGGAAGGGGAGAAAATCTTTATTTTCAAGGTCATCATCATCATCATCATCATGG
AGAAAGCTTGTTTAAGGGGCCGCGTGATTACAACCCGATATCGAGCACCATTTGTCATTTGACGAATGAA
TCTGATGGGCACACAACATCGTTGTATGGTATTGGATTTGGTCCCTTCATCATTACAAACAAGCACTTGT
TTAGAAGAAATAATGGAACACTGTTGGTCCAATCACTACATGGTGTATTCAAGGTCAAGAACACCACGAC
TTTGCAACAACACCTCATTGATGGGAGGGACATGATAATTATTCGCATGCCTAAGGATTTCCCACCATTT
CCTCAAAAGCTGAAATTTAGAGAGCCACAAAGGGAAGAGCGCATATGTCTTGTGACAACCAACTTCCAAA
CTAAGAGCATGTCTAGCATGGTGTCAGACACTAGTTGCACATTCCCTTCATCTGATGGCATATTCTGGAA
GCATTGGATTCAAACCAAGGATGGGCAGTGTGGCAGTCCATTAGTATCAACTAGAGATGGGTTCATTGTT
GGTATACACTCAGCATCGAATTTCACCAACACAAACAATTATTTCACAAGCGTGCCGAAAAACTTCATGG
AATTGTTGACAAATCAGGAGGCGCAGCAGTGGGTTAGTGGTTGGCGATTAAATGCTGACTCAGTATTGTG
GGGGGGCCATAAAGTTTTCATGGTGCGTCGTCGCCGTCGCTAATAAGGATCCTCTAGAGTCGACCTGCAG
GCAAGCTTGGCACTGGCCGTCGTTTTACAACGTCGTGACTGGGAAAACCCTGGCGTTACCCAACTTAATC
GCCTTGCAGCACATCCCCCTTTCGCCAGCTGGCGTAATAGCGAAGAGGCCCGCACCGATCGCCCTTCCCA
ACAGTTGCGCAGCCTGAATGGCGAATGGCAGCTTGGCTGTTTTGGCGGATGAGATAAGATTTTCAGCCTG
ATACAGATTAAATCAGAACGCAGAAGCGGTCTGATAAAACAGAATTTGCCTGGCGGCAGTAGCGCGGTGG
TCCCACCTGACCCCATGCCGAACTCAGAAGTGAAACGCCGTAGCGCCGATGGTAGTGTGGGGTCTCCCCA
TGCGAGAGTAGGGAACTGCCAGGCATCAAATAAAACGAAAGGCTCAGTCGAAAGACTGGGCCTTTCGTTT
TATCTGTTGTTTGTCGGTGAACGCTCTCCTGAGTAGGACAAATCCGCCGGGAGCGGATTTGAACGTTGCG
AAGCAACGGCCCGGAGGGTGGCGGGCAGGACGCCCGCCATAAACTGCCAGGCATCAAATTAAGCAGAAGG
CCATCCTGACGGATGGCCTTTTTGCGTTTCTACAAACTCTTTTGTTTATTTTTCTAAATACATTCAAATA
TGTATCCGCTCATGAGACAATAACCCTGATAAATGCTTCAATAATATTGAAAAAGGAAGAGTATGAGTAT
TCAACATTTCCGTGTCGCCCTTATTCCCTTTTTTGCGGCATTTTGCCTTCCTGTTTTTGCTCACCCAGAA
ACGCTGGTGAAAGTAAAAGATGCTGAAGATCAGTTGGGTGCACGAGTGGGTTACATCGAACTGGATCTCA
ACAGCGGTAAGATCCTTGAGAGTTTTCGCCCCGAAGAACGTTTCCCAATGATGAGCACTTTTAAAGTTCT
GCTATGTGGCGCGGTATTATCCCGTGTTGACGCCGGGCAAGAGCAACTCGGTCGCCGCATACACTATTCT
CAGAATGACTTGGTTGAGTACTCACCAGTCACAGAAAAGCATCTTACGGATGGCATGACAGTAAGAGAAT
TATGCAGTGCTGCCATAACCATGAGTGATAACACTGCGGCCAACTTACTTCTGACAACGATCGGAGGACC
GAAGGAGCTAACCGCTTTTTTGCACAACATGGGGGATCATGTAACTCGCCTTGATCGTTGGGAACCGGAG
CTGAATGAAGCCATACCAAACGACGAGCGTGACACCACGATGCCTGTAGCAATGGCAACAACGTTGCGCA
AACTATTAACTGGCGAACTACTTACTCTAGCTTCCCGGCAACAATTAATAGACTGGATGGAGGCGGATAA
AGTTGCAGGACCACTTCTGCGCTCGGCCCTTCCGGCTGGCTGGTTTATTGCTGATAAATCTGGAGCCGGT
GAGCGTGGGTCTCGCGGTATCATTGCAGCACTGGGGCCAGATGGTAAGCCCTCCCGTATCGTAGTTATCT
ACACGACGGGGAGTCAGGCAACTATGGATGAACGAAATAGACAGATCGCTGAGATAGGTGCCTCACTGAT
TAAGCATTGGTAACTGTCAGACCAAGTTTACTCATATATACTTTAGATTGATT
[38 nt withheld, positions 3624-3661]
A
[37 nt withheld, positions 3663-3699]
ATTTTGTTAAAATTCGCGTTAAATTTTTGTTAAATCAGCTCATTTTTTAACCAATAGGCCGAAATCGGCA
AAATCCCTTATAAATCAAAAGAATAGCCCGAGATAGGGT
[37 nt withheld, positions 3809-3845]
AAAGAACGTGGACTCCAACGTCAAAGG
[141 nt withheld, positions 3873-4013]
G
[125 nt withheld, positions 4015-4139]
AAAGGATCTAGGTGAAGATCCTTTTTGATAATCTCATGACCAAAATCCCTTAACGTGAGTTTTCGTTCCA
CTGAGCGTCAGACCCCGTAGAAAAGATCAAAGGATCTTCTTGAGATCCTTTTTTTCTGCGCGTAATCTGC
TGCTTGCAAACAAAAAAACCACCGCTACCAGCGGTGGTTTGTTTGCCGGATCAAGAGCTACCAACTCTTT
TTCCGAAGGTAACTGGCTTCAGCAGAGCGCAGATACCAAATACTGTCCTTCTAGTGTAGCCGTAGTTAGG
CCACCACTTCAAGAACTCTGTAGCACCGCCTACATACCTCGCTCTGCTAATCCTGTTACCAGTGGCTGCT
GCCAGTGGCGATAAGTCGTGTCTTACCGGGTTGGACTCAAGACGATAGTTACCGGATAAGGCGCAGCGGT
CGGGCTGAACGGGGGGTTCGTGCACACAGCCCAGCTTGGAGCGAACGACCTACACCGAACTGAGATACCT
ACAGCGTGAGCTATGAGAAAGCGCCACGCTTCCCGAAGGGAGAAAGGCGGACAGGTATCCGGTAAGCGGC
AGGGTCGGAACAGGAGAGCGCACGAGGGAGCTTCCAGGGGGAAACGCCTGGTATCTTTATAGTCCTGTCG
GGTTTCGCCACCTCTGACTTGAGCGTCGATTTTTGTGATGCTCGTCAGGGGGGCGGAGCCTATGGAAAAA
CGCCAGCAACGCGGCCTTTTTACGGTTCCTGGCCTTTTGCTGGCCTTTTGCTCACATGTTCTTTCCTGCG
TTATCCCCTGATTCTGTGGATAACCGTATTACCGCCTTTGAGTGAGCTGATACCGCTCGCCGCAGCCGAA
CGACCGAGCGCAGCGAGTCAGTGAGCGAGGAAGCGGAAGAGCGCCTGATGCGGTATTTTCTCCTTACGCA
TCTGTGCGGTATTTCACACCGCATATGGTGCACTCTCAGTACAATCTGCTCTGATGCCGCATAGTTAAGC
CAGTATACACTCCGCTATCGCTACGTGACTGGGTCATGGCTGCGCCCCGACACCCGCCAACACCCGCTGA
CGCGCCCTGACGGGCTTGTCTGCTCCCGGCATCCGCTTACAGACAAGCTGTGACCGTCTCCGGGAGCTGC
ATGTGTCAGAGGTTTTCACCGTCATCACCGAAACGCGCGAGGCAGCTGCGGTAAAGCTCATCAGCGTGGT
CGTGCAGCGATTCACAGATGTCTGCCTGTTCATCCGCGTCCAGCTCGTTGAGTTTCTCCAGAAGCGTTAA
TGTCTGGCTTCTGATAAAGCGGGCCATGTTAAGGGCGGTTTTTTCCTGTTTGGTCACTGATGCCTCCGTG
TAAGGGGGATTTCTGTTCATGGGGGTAATGATACCGATGAAACGAGAGAGGATGCTCACGATACGGGTTA
CTGATGATGAACATGCCCGGTTACTGGAACGTTGTGAGGGTAAACAACTGGCGGTATGGATGCGGCGGGA
CCAGAGAAAAATCACTCAGGGTCAATGCCAGCGCTTCGTTAATACAGATGTAGGTGTTCCACAGGGTAGC
CAGCAGCATCCTGCGATGCAGATCCGGAACATAATGGTGCAGGGCGCTGACTTCCGCGTTTCCAGACTTT
ACGAAACACGGAAACCGAAGACCATTCATGTTGTTGCTCAGGTCGCAGACGTTTTGCAGCAGCAGTCGCT
TCACGTTCGCTCGCGTATCGGTGATTCATTCTGCTAACCAGTAAGGCAACCCCGCCAGCCTAGCCGGGTC
CTCAACGACAGGAGCACGATCATGCGCACCCGTGGCCAGGACCCAACGCTGCCCGAAATTCCGACACCAT
CGAATGGTGCAAAACCTTTCGCGGTATGGCATGATAGCGCCCGGAAGAGAGTCAATTCAGGGTGGTGAAT
GTGAAACCAGTAACGTTATACGATGTCGCAGAGTATGCCGGTGTCTCTTATCAGACCGTTTCCCGCGTGG
TGAACCAGGCCAGCCACGTTTCTGCGAAAACGCGGGAAAAAGTGGAAGCGGCGATGGCGGAGCTGAATTA
CATTCCCAACCGCGTGGCACAACAACTGGCGGGCAAACAGTCGTTGCTGATTGGCGTTGCCACCTCCAGT
CTGGCCCTGCACGCGCCGTCGCAAATTGTCGCGGCGATTAAATCTCGCGCCGATCAACTGGGTGCCAGCG
TGGTGGTGTCGATGGTAGAACGAAGCGGCGTCGAAGCCTGTAAAGCGGCGGTGCACAATCTTCTCGCGCA
ACGCGTCAGTGGGCTGATCATTAACTATCCGCTGGATGACCAGGATGCCATTGCTGTGGAAGCTGCCTGC
ACTAATGTTCCGGCGTTATTTCTTGATGTCTCTGACCAGACACCCATCAACAGTATTATTTTCTCCCATG
AAGACGGTACGCGACTGGGCGTGGAGCATCTGGTCGCATTGGGTCACCAGCAAATCGCGCTGTTAGCGGG
CCCATTAAGTTCTGTCTCGGCGCGTCTGCGTCTGGCTGGCTGGCATAAATATCTCACTCGCAATCAAATT
CAGCCGATAGCGGAACGGGAAGGCGACTGGAGTGCCATGTCCGGTTTTCAACAAACCATGCAAATGCTGA
ATGAGGGCATCGTTCCCACTGCGATGCTGGTTGCCAACGATCAGATGGCGCTGGGCGCAATGCGCGCCAT
TACCGAGTCCGGGCTGCGCGTTGGTGCGGATATCTCGGTAGTGGGATACGACGATACCGAAGACAGCTCA
TGTTATATCCCGCCGTTAACCACCATCAAACAGGATTTTCGCCTGCTGGGGCAAACCAGCGTGGACCGCT
TGCTGCAACTCTCTCAGGGCCAGGCGGTGAAGGGCAATCAGCTGTTGCCCGTCTCACTGGTGAAAAGAAA
AACCACCCTGGCGCCCAATACGCAAACCGCCTCTCCCCGCGCGTTGGCCGATTCATTAATGCAGCTGGCA
CGACAGGTTTCCCGACTGGAAAGCGGGCAGTGAGCGCAACGCAATTAATGTAAGTTAGCTCACTCATTAG
GCACAATTCTCATGTTTGACAGCTTATCATCGACTGCACGGTGCACCAATGCTTCTGGCGTCAGGCAGCC
ATCGGAAGCTGTGGTATGGCTGTGCAGGTCGTAAATCACTGCATAATTCGTGTCGCTCAAGGCGCACTCC
CGTTCTGGATAATGTTTTTTGCGCCGACATCATAACGGTTCTGGCAAATATTCTGAAATGAGCTG
Features (pLannotate 1.2.2; 21 found; start..end, strand, type, name):
      1..29      +  promoter       tac promoter: strong E. coli promoter; hybrid between the trp and lac UV5 promoters
     37..53      +  protein_bind   lac operator: The lac repressor binds to the lac operator to inhibit transcription in E. coli. This inhibition can be relieved by adding lactose or isopropyl-β-D-thiogalactopyranoside (IPTG). lac repressor encoded by lacI
    123..1223    +  CDS            MBP: maltose binding protein from E. coli; malE (mutated); This version of the gene does not encode a signal sequence, so MBP will remain in the cytosol.
   1311..1330    +  CDS            capTEV™ (fragment): composite tag for in vivo biotinylation, TEV protease cleavage, and 6xHis tagging
   1329..1985    +  CDS            TEV protease (fragment): tobacco etch virus protease (Kapust et al., 2001)
   2007..2033    +  misc_feature   MCS (fragment): pUC18/19 multiple cloning site
   2041..2195    +  CDS            lacZα (fragment): LacZα fragment of β-galactosidase; lacZ fragment
   2288..2403    +  ncRNA          5S rRNA: Accession: RF00001 - 5S ribosomal RNA
   2407..2493    +  terminator     rrnB T1 terminator: Escherichia coli rrnB; transcription terminator T1 from the E. coli rrnB gene
   2585..2612    +  terminator     rrnB T2 terminator: transcription terminator T2 from the E. coli rrnB gene
   2631..2722    +  promoter       AmpR promoter: bla
   2723..3583    +  CDS            AmpR: β-lactamase; bla; confers resistance to ampicillin, carbenicillin, and related antibiotics
   3625..4138    -  rep_origin     M13 ori (sequence partly withheld): M13 bacteriophage origin of replication; arrow indicates direction of (+) strand synthesis
   4249..4837    +  rep_origin     ori: high-copy-number ColE1/pMB1/pBR322/pUC origin of replication
   5023..5163    -  misc_feature   bom: basis of mobility region from pBR322
   5265..5456    -  CDS            rop: Rop protein, which maintains plasmids at low copy number; rop
   5473..5853    +  CDS            YPB1_ECOLX: Protein predicted: Swiss-Prot protein existence level 4. From Escherichia coli.
   5952..6029    +  promoter       lacIq promoter: lacI (mutant); In the lacIq allele, a single base change in the promoter boosts expression of the lacI gene about 10-fold.
   6030..7112    +  CDS            lacI: lac repressor; lacI; The lac repressor binds to the lac operator to inhibit transcription in E. coli. This inhibition can be relieved by adding lactose or isopropyl-β-D-thiogalactopyranoside (IPTG).
   7125..7146    +  protein_bind   CAP binding site: CAP binding activates transcription in the presence of cAMP. E. coli catabolite activator protein
   7165..7182    +  promoter       tet promoter (fragment): E. coli promoter for tetracycline efflux protein gene
