[The description below was written by a language model from this plasmid's Addgene catalogue record and pLannotate feature annotations shown in this document.]
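Description:
MBP-TEVcs(ENLYFQ/G)-His6-TEVΔ(220-242)-R5 is a bacterial expression plasmid built on the pMal-C2 backbone for producing a truncated tobacco etch virus (TEV) protease in E. coli. It totals about 7.4 kb and is selected with ampicillin through the β-lactamase gene. It replicates from a ColE1/pMB1-type origin accompanied by the bom region and the rop gene, consistent with its catalogue listing as low copy. An M13 phage origin is also present, a standard backbone element that permits single-stranded DNA production.

The roughly 1.9 kb synthetic insert is transcribed from the tac promoter with an adjacent lac operator. The plasmid carries its own lacI gene under the lacIq promoter, so expression is repressed until induced with IPTG. The open reading frame begins with a signal-sequence-less maltose binding protein, which stays cytosolic and acts as a solubility-enhancing partner. It is followed by a TEV cleavage site, a His6 tag, the protease lacking residues 220–242, and, as the name indicates, a C-terminal R5 tail, presumably a polyarginine tag, which the feature table does not annotate. Placing a TEV recognition site between MBP and the protease presumably allows the active enzyme to cleave itself away from MBP, releasing a His6-tagged protease suited to metal-affinity purification. The record notes that the S219V substitution improves stability and that the truncated form has low affinity. Downstream lie remnants of the cloning site and lacZα, followed by the rrnB T1 and T2 terminators.

The construct was deposited with a study on directed evolution of TEV protease for improved catalytic efficiency. Its stated purpose is bacterial expression of the TEVΔ enzyme.
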