Addgene plasmid #135454: MBP-TEVcs(ENLYFQ/G)-His6-TEVΔ(220-242)-R5
Purpose: Bacterial expression of TEVΔ protease
Depositing lab: Alice Ting. Depositing organization: Stanford University. Publication: Directed evolution improves the catalytic efficiency of TEV protease. Sanchez MI, Ting AY. Nat Methods. 2019 Dec 9. pii: 10.1038/s41592-019-0665-7. doi: 10.1038/s41592-019-0665-7. PubMed 31819267.
Backbone
  Vector backbone: pMal-C2
  Backbone manufacturer: New England Biolabs
  Backbone size w/o insert (bp): 5479
  Total vector size (bp): 7354
  Vector type: Bacterial Expression
Growth in bacteria
  Bacterial resistance: Ampicillin, 100 μg/mL
  Growth temperature: 37°C
  Growth strain: DH5alpha
  Growth instructions: Use BL21(DE3)-RIL for protein expression. Shifting the temperature from 37C to 30C during induction maximizes the yield of soluble TEVΔ protease. Ampicillin for MBP-TEVcs(ENLYFQ/G)-His6-uTEV1Δ(220-242)-R5; Chloramphenicol for pRIL.
  Copy number: Low Copy
Gene/Insert
  Gene/Insert name: MBP-TEVcs(ENLYFQ/G)-His6-TEVΔ(220-242)-R5
  Species: Synthetic
  Insert size (bp): 1878
  Mutation: S219V mutation improves stability. Truncated form of TEV protease (low affinity)
  Promoter: tac promoter
  Tag / fusion protein: MBP, His6
  Cloning method: Gibson Cloning
  Sequencing primers: 5′ N/A; 3′ M13-F20
Terms and licenses: Academic/Nonprofit Terms; Industry Terms: Not Available to Industry
How to cite: MBP-TEVcs(ENLYFQ/G)-His6-TEVΔ(220-242)-R5 was a gift from Alice Ting (Addgene plasmid # 135454 ; http://n2t.net/addgene:135454 ; RRID:Addgene_135454)
